>Addgene plasmid #79665 | Pado Red pcDNA3.1 | depositor full sequence | sequence record 148886 | Full Pado Red In pcDNA3.1
GACGGATCGGGAGATCTCCCGATCCCCTATGGTGCACTCTCAGTACAATCTGCTCTGATGCCGCATAGTT
AAGCCAGTATCTGCTCCCTGCTTGTGTGTTGGAGGTCGCTGAGTAGTGCGCGAGCAAAATTTAAGCTACA
ACAAGGCAAGGCTTGACCGACAATTGCATGAAGAATCTGCTTAGGGTTAGGCGTTTTGCGCTGCTTCGCG
ATGTACGGGCCAGATATACGCGTTGACATTGATTATTGACTAGTTATTAATAGTAATCAATTACGGGGTC
ATTAGTTCATAGCCCATATATGGAGTTCCGCGTTACATAACTTACGGTAAATGGCCCGCCTGGCTGACCG
CCCAACGACCCCCGCCCATTGACGTCAATAATGACGTATGTTCCCATAGTAACGCCAATAGGGACTTTCC
ATTGACGTCAATGGGTGGAGTATTTACGGTAAACTGCCCACTTGGCAGTACATCAAGTGTATCATATGCC
AAGTACGCCCCCTATTGACGTCAATGACGGTAAATGGCCCGCCTGGCATTATGCCCAGTACATGACCTTA
TGGGACTTTCCTACTTGGCAGTACATCTACGTATTAGTCATCGCTATTACCATGGTGATGCGGTTTTGGC
AGTACATCAATGGGCGTGGATAGCGGTTTGACTCACGGGGATTTCCAAGTCTCCACCCCATTGACGTCAA
TGGGAGTTTGTTTTGGCACCAAAATCAACGGGACTTTCCAAAATGTCGTAACAACTCCGCCCCATTGACG
CAAATGGGCGGTAGGCGTGTACGGTGGGAGGTCTATATAAGCAGAGCTCTCTGGCTAACTAGAGAACCCA
CTGCTTACTGGCTTATCGAAATTAATACGACTCACTATAGGGAGACCCAAGCTGGCTAGCGCCACCATGG
AGGGATTCGACGGTTCAGATTTTAGTCCTCCAGCTGATTTAGTTGGCGTTGACGGTGCAGTCATGCGGAA
CGTCGTTGACGTCACGATAAATGGTGACGTCACTGCTCCGCCGAAAGCTGCGCCAAGAAAAAGTGAATCG
GTAAAGAAAGTTCATTGGAATGATGTAGACCAAGGACCGAGTGAAAAACCAGAGACAAGACAGGAGGAAC
GAATAGATATACCCGAGATTTCAGGTCTATGGTGGGGCGAGAATGAACATGGAGTGGACGATGGGAGAAT
GGAGATACCTACTACTGGTGTAGGTCGCGTCCAGTTTCGGATCCGAGCCGTGATTGATCATCTAGGGATG
CGAGTGTTCCACCTGACCATCGTGATCCTGTGCTGCCTGGACGGCCTGCTGGTGATCTGCGTGCTGCTGC
TGGAGATCGAGGCCCTGAAGCTGAAGAGCAGCAGCGAGCTGAGGCCTAAGCTGGTGAACGTGCAGTTCGC
CATCGAGTGCTGCAGCCTGGCCATCGTGTTCCTGTTCGTGGTGGAGATCCCTTTCAAGCTGTGGATCTTC
GGCTGCAGGATGTTCTTCCACAACTGGCTGGAGATCATCGACGCCCTGGTGTGCCTGGTGAGCTTCGCCG
CCGACAGCTACAGCATCATCCACCACACCCTGCACCACTACACCAACACCGACAGGCCTCAGAGCCACAT
GCAGACCAGCCAGAGCAACGCCACCAGGGGCCTGACCGAGCACTTCCCTGTGGAGGAGAGCGCCGCCAGC
AACACCATCGTGGACGCCGCCGCCCTGCTGATCCTGTTCAGGCTGTGGAGGGTGGTGAGGATCTTTTATT
CCCACCAACAAATGAAGGCTTCAAGCAGAAGAACAATATCACAGAACAAAAGAAGATATCGCATGGTGAG
CGAGCTGATTAAGGAGAACATGCACATGAAGCTGTACATGGAGGGCACCGTGAACAACCACCACTTCAAG
TGCACATCCGAGGGCGAAGGCAAGCCCTACGAGGGCACCCAGACCATGAGAATCAAGGCGGTCGAGGGCG
GCCCTCTCCCCTTCGCCTTCGACATCCTGGCTACCAGCTTCATGTACGGCAGCAAAACCTTCATCAACCA
CACCCAGGGCATCCCCGACTTCTTTAAGCAGTCCTTCCCCGAGGGCTTCACATGGGAGAGAGTCACCACA
TACGAAGACGGGGGCGTGCTGACCGCTACCCAGGACACCAGCCTCCAGGACGGCTGCCTCATCTACAACG
TCAAGATCAGAGGGGTGAACTTCCCATCCAACGGCCCTGTGATGCAGAAGAAAACACTCGGCTGGGAGGC
CTCCACCGAGACCCTGTACCCCGCTGACGGCGGCCTGGAAGGCAGAGCCGACATGGCCCTGAAGCTCGTG
GGCGGGGGCCACCTGATCTGCAACTTGAAGACCACATACAGATCCAAGAAACCCGCTAAGAACCTCAAGA
TGCCCGGCGTCTACTATGTGGACAGAAGACTGGAAAGAATCAAGGAGGCCGACAAAGAGACCTACGTCGA
GCAGCACGAGGTGGCTGTGGCCAGATACTGCGACCTCCCTAGCAAACTGGGGCACAGATGATGACTCGAG
TCTAGAGGGCCCGTTTAAACCCGCTGATCAGCCTCGACTGTGCCTTCTAGTTGCCAGCCATCTGTTGTTT
GCCCCTCCCCCGTGCCTTCCTTGACCCTGGAAGGTGCCACTCCCACTGTCCTTTCCTAATAAAATGAGGA
AATTGCATCGCATTGTCTGAGTAGGTGTCATTCTATTCTGGGGGGTGGGGTGGGGCAGGACAGCAAGGGG
GAGGATTGGGAAGACAATAGCAGGCATGCTGGGGATGCGGTGGGCTCTATGGCTTCTGAGGCGGAAAGAA
CCAGCTGGGGCTCTAGGGGGTATCCCC
[124 nt withheld, positions 2828-2951]
C
[91 nt withheld, positions 2953-3043]
A
[49 nt withheld, positions 3045-3093]
CCTTTGACGTTGGAGTCCACGTTCTTT
[37 nt withheld, positions 3121-3157]
ACCCTATCTCGGTCTATTCTTTTGATTTATAAGGGATTTTGCCGATTTCGGCCTATTGGTTAAAAAATGA
GCTGATTTAACAAAAATTTAACGCGAATTAATTCTGTGGAATGTGTGTCAGTTAGGGTGTGGAAAGTCCC
CAGGCTCCCCAGCAGGCAGAAGTATGCAAAGCATGCATCTCAATTAGTCAGCAACCAGGTGTGGAAAGTC
CCCAGGCTCCCCAGCAGGCAGAAGTATGCAAAGCATGCATCTCAATTAGTCAGCAACCATAGTCCCGCCC
CTAACTCCGCCCATCCCGCCCCTAACTCCGCCCAGTTCCGCCCATTCTCCGCCCCATGGCTGACTAATTT
TTTTTATTTATGCAGAGGCCGAGGCCGCCTCTGCCTCTGAGCTATTCCAGAAGTAGTGAGGAGGCTTTTT
TGGAGGCCTAGGCTTTTGCAAAAAGCTCCCGGGAGCTTGTATATCCATTTTCGGATCTGATCAAGAGACA
GGATGAGGATCGTTTCGCATGATTGAACAAGATGGATTGCACGCAGGTTCTCCGGCCGCTTGGGTGGAGA
GGCTATTCGGCTATGACTGGGCACAACAGACAATCGGCTGCTCTGATGCCGCCGTGTTCCGGCTGTCAGC
GCAGGGGCGCCCGGTTCTTTTTGTCAAGACCGACCTGTCCGGTGCCCTGAATGAACTGCAGGACGAGGCA
GCGCGGCTATCGTGGCTGGCCACGACGGGCGTTCCTTGCGCAGCTGTGCTCGACGTTGTCACTGAAGCGG
GAAGGGACTGGCTGCTATTGGGCGAAGTGCCGGGGCAGGATCTCCTGTCATCTCACCTTGCTCCTGCCGA
GAAAGTATCCATCATGGCTGATGCAATGCGGCGGCTGCATACGCTTGATCCGGCTACCTGCCCATTCGAC
CACCAAGCGAAACATCGCATCGAGCGAGCACGTACTCGGATGGAAGCCGGTCTTGTCGATCAGGATGATC
TGGACGAAGAGCATCAGGGGCTCGCGCCAGCCGAACTGTTCGCCAGGCTCAAGGCGCGCATGCCCGACGG
CGAGGATCTCGTCGTGACCCATGGCGATGCCTGCTTGCCGAATATCATGGTGGAAAATGGCCGCTTTTCT
GGATTCATCGACTGTGGCCGGCTGGGTGTGGCGGACCGCTATCAGGACATAGCGTTGGCTACCCGTGATA
TTGCTGAAGAGCTTGGCGGCGAATGGGCTGACCGCTTCCTCGTGCTTTACGGTATCGCCGCTCCCGATTC
GCAGCGCATCGCCTTCTATCGCCTTCTTGACGAGTTCTTCTGAGCGGGACTCTGGGGTTCGAAATGACCG
ACCAAGCGACGCCCAACCTGCCATCACGAGATTTCGATTCCACCGCCGCCTTCTATGAAAGGTTGGGCTT
CGGAATCGTTTTCCGGGACGCCGGCTGGATGATCCTCCAGCGCGGGGATCTCATGCTGGAGTTCTTCGCC
CACCCCAACTTGTTTATTGCAGCTTATAATGGTTACAAATAAAGCAATAGCATCACAAATTTCACAAATA
AAGCATTTTTTTCACTGCATTCTAGTTGTGGTTTGTCCAAACTCATCAATGTATCTTATCATGTCTGTAT
ACCGTCGACCTCTAGCTAGAGCTTGGCGTAATCATGGTCATAGCTGTTTCCTGTGTGAAATTGTTATCCG
CTCACAATTCCACACAACATACGAGCCGGAAGCATAAAGTGTAAAGCCTGGGGTGCCTAATGAGTGAGCT
AACTCACATTAATTGCGTTGCGCTCACTGCCCGCTTTCCAGTCGGGAAACCTGTCGTGCCAGCTGCATTA
ATGAATCGGCCAACGCGCGGGGAGAGGCGGTTTGCGTATTGGGCGCTCTTCCGCTTCCTCGCTCACTGAC
TCGCTGCGCTCGGTCGTTCGGCTGCGGCGAGCGGTATCAGCTCACTCAAAGGCGGTAATACGGTTATCCA
CAGAATCAGGGGATAACGCAGGAAAGAACATGTGAGCAAAAGGCCAGCAAAAGGCCAGGAACCGTAAAAA
GGCCGCGTTGCTGGCGTTTTTCCATAGGCTCCGCCCCCCTGACGAGCATCACAAAAATCGACGCTCAAGT
CAGAGGTGGCGAAACCCGACAGGACTATAAAGATACCAGGCGTTTCCCCCTGGAAGCTCCCTCGTGCGCT
CTCCTGTTCCGACCCTGCCGCTTACCGGATACCTGTCCGCCTTTCTCCCTTCGGGAAGCGTGGCGCTTTC
TCATAGCTCACGCTGTAGGTATCTCAGTTCGGTGTAGGTCGTTCGCTCCAAGCTGGGCTGTGTGCACGAA
CCCCCCGTTCAGCCCGACCGCTGCGCCTTATCCGGTAACTATCGTCTTGAGTCCAACCCGGTAAGACACG
ACTTATCGCCACTGGCAGCAGCCACTGGTAACAGGATTAGCAGAGCGAGGTATGTAGGCGGTGCTACAGA
GTTCTTGAAGTGGTGGCCTAACTACGGCTACACTAGAAGAACAGTATTTGGTATCTGCGCTCTGCTGAAG
CCAGTTACCTTCGGAAAAAGAGTTGGTAGCTCTTGATCCGGCAAACAAACCACCGCTGGTAGCGGTTTTT
TTGTTTGCAAGCAGCAGATTACGCGCAGAAAAAAAGGATCTCAAGAAGATCCTTTGATCTTTTCTACGGG
GTCTGACGCTCAGTGGAACGAAAACTCACGTTAAGGGATTTTGGTCATGAGATTATCAAAAAGGATCTTC
ACCTAGATCCTTTTAAATTAAAAATGAAGTTTTAAATCAATCTAAAGTATATATGAGTAAACTTGGTCTG
ACAGTTACCAATGCTTAATCAGTGAGGCACCTATCTCAGCGATCTGTCTATTTCGTTCATCCATAGTTGC
CTGACTCCCCGTCGTGTAGATAACTACGATACGGGAGGGCTTACCATCTGGCCCCAGTGCTGCAATGATA
CCGCGAGACCCACGCTCACCGGCTCCAGATTTATCAGCAATAAACCAGCCAGCCGGAAGGGCCGAGCGCA
GAAGTGGTCCTGCAACTTTATCCGCCTCCATCCAGTCTATTAATTGTTGCCGGGAAGCTAGAGTAAGTAG
TTCGCCAGTTAATAGTTTGCGCAACGTTGTTGCCATTGCTACAGGCATCGTGGTGTCACGCTCGTCGTTT
GGTATGGCTTCATTCAGCTCCGGTTCCCAACGATCAAGGCGAGTTACATGATCCCCCATGTTGTGCAAAA
AAGCGGTTAGCTCCTTCGGTCCTCCGATCGTTGTCAGAAGTAAGTTGGCCGCAGTGTTATCACTCATGGT
TATGGCAGCACTGCATAATTCTCTTACTGTCATGCCATCCGTAAGATGCTTTTCTGTGACTGGTGAGTAC
TCAACCAAGTCATTCTGAGAATAGTGTATGCGGCGACCGAGTTGCTCTTGCCCGGCGTCAATACGGGATA
ATACCGCGCCACATAGCAGAACTTTAAAAGTGCTCATCATTGGAAAACGTTCTTCGGGGCGAAAACTCTC
AAGGATCTTACCGCTGTTGAGATCCAGTTCGATGTAACCCACTCGTGCACCCAACTGATCTTCAGCATCT
TTTACTTTCACCAGCGTTTCTGGGTGAGCAAAAACAGGAAGGCAAAATGCCGCAAAAAAGGGAATAAGGG
CGACACGGAAATGTTGAATACTCATACTCTTCCTTTTTCAATATTATTGAAGCATTTATCAGGGTTATTG
TCTCATGAGCGGATACATATTTGAATGTATTTAGAAAAATAAACAAATAGGGGTTCCGCGCACATTTCCC
CGAAAAGTGCCACCTGACGTC
Features (pLannotate 1.2.2; 20 found; start..end, strand, type, name):
     28..80      -  misc_feature   bom (fragment): basis of mobility region from pBR322
    235..614     +  enhancer       CMV enhancer: human cytomegalovirus immediate early enhancer
    615..818     +  promoter       CMV promoter: human cytomegalovirus (CMV) immediate early promoter
    814..847     +  LTR            5' LTR (truncated) (fragment): truncated 5' long terminal repeat (LTR) from HIV-1
    863..881     +  promoter       T7 promoter: promoter for bacteriophage T7 RNA polymerase
   1813..2511    +  CDS            mKate2: monomeric far-red fluorescent protein (Shcherbo et al., 2009) mammalian codon-optimized
   2558..2782    +  polyA_signal   bGH poly(A) signal: bovine growth hormone polyadenylation signal
   2786..2807    +  promoter       SV40 promoter (fragment): SV40 enhancer and early promoter
   2828..3256    +  rep_origin     f1 ori (sequence partly withheld): f1 bacteriophage origin of replication; arrow indicates direction of (+) strand synthesis
   3270..3599    +  promoter       SV40 promoter: SV40 enhancer and early promoter
   3666..4457    +  CDS            neo: KKA2_KLEPN - Also known as kan, nptII. Experimental evidence at protein level: Swiss-Prot protein existence level 1. Resistance to kanamycin, neomycin, paromomycin, ribostamycin, butirosin and gentamicin B. From Klebsiella pneumoniae.
   4481..4639    +  CDS            ble (fragment): BLE_KLEPN - Experimental evidence at protein level: Swiss-Prot protein existence level 1. Binding protein with a strong affinity to the bleomycin family of antibiotics. Binds to CL990; an antimitotic-antibiotic compound. From Klebsiella pneumoniae.
   4634..4755    +  polyA_signal   SV40 poly(A) signal: SV40 polyadenylation signal
   4828..4844    -  protein_bind   lac operator: The lac repressor binds to the lac operator to inhibit transcription in E. coli. This inhibition can be relieved by adding lactose or isopropyl-β-D-thiogalactopyranoside (IPTG). lac repressor encoded by lacI
   4852..4882    -  promoter       lac promoter: promoter for the E. coli lac operon
   4897..4918    -  protein_bind   CAP binding site: CAP binding activates transcription in the presence of cAMP. E. coli catabolite activator protein
   4931..5023    -  CDS            lacI (fragment): lac repressor; lacI; The lac repressor binds to the lac operator to inhibit transcription in E. coli. This inhibition can be relieved by adding lactose or isopropyl-β-D-thiogalactopyranoside (IPTG).
   5206..5791    -  rep_origin     ori: high-copy-number ColE1/pMB1/pBR322/pUC origin of replication
   5962..6822    -  CDS            AmpR: β-lactamase; bla; confers resistance to ampicillin, carbenicillin, and related antibiotics
   6823..6927    -  promoter       AmpR promoter: bla
