[The description below was written by a language model from this plasmid's Addgene catalogue record and pLannotate feature annotations shown in this document.]
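Description:
Pado Red pcDNA3.1 is a mammalian expression plasmid built on the pcDNA3.1 backbone, with a depositor full sequence of 6,958 nt. It is propagated in E. coli through a high-copy ColE1/pUC-type origin and selected with ampicillin via the β-lactamase gene and its own promoter. An f1 origin is also present, which in principle allows single-stranded DNA production. For selection in mammalian cells, the backbone carries an SV40 enhancer/early promoter driving the neomycin phosphotransferase gene, followed by an SV40 polyadenylation signal. The short bom, lac promoter/operator, lacI, ble and HIV-1 LTR hits in the feature table are fragments, most likely backbone remnants or chance annotation matches rather than functional parts.

The payload is a roughly 1.6 kb insert recorded as "Pado mKate2", placed between the human CMV immediate-early enhancer/promoter and the bovine growth hormone polyadenylation signal. A T7 promoter sits just upstream and could support in vitro transcription. The annotation identifies only the 3' portion of the insert, a mammalian codon-optimized mKate2 monomeric far-red fluorescent protein. The roughly 900 bp stretch between the T7 promoter and mKate2 is unannotated and presumably encodes the rest of the Pado protein, fused at its C-terminal end to mKate2, although the record does not describe its origin or domain structure. According to the associated publication title, Pado is a fluorescent protein with proton channel activity that can optically report membrane potential and intracellular pH and can be used to map gap junctions. This construct is the red variant of that probe, intended for expression in mammalian cells for optical imaging of this kind.
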