Addgene plasmid #79665: Pado Red pcDNA3.1
Purpose: Pado with mKate2
Depositing lab: Bradley Baker. Publication: Pado, a fluorescent protein with proton channel activity can optically monitor membrane potential, intracellular pH, and map gap junctions. Kang BE, Baker BJ. Sci Rep. 2016 Apr 4;6:23865. doi: 10.1038/srep23865. PubMed 27040905.
Backbone
  Vector backbone: pcDNA3.1
  Backbone size w/o insert (bp): 5500
  Vector type: Mammalian Expression
Growth in bacteria
  Bacterial resistance: Ampicillin, 100 μg/mL
  Growth temperature: 37°C
  Growth strain: DH5alpha
  Copy number: High Copy
Gene/Insert
  Gene/Insert name: Pado mKate2
  Insert size (bp): 1605
Terms and licenses: Academic/Nonprofit Terms; Industry Terms: Not Available to Industry
How to cite: Pado Red pcDNA3.1 was a gift from Bradley Baker (Addgene plasmid # 79665 ; http://n2t.net/addgene:79665 ; RRID:Addgene_79665)
