>Addgene plasmid #79665 | Pado Red pcDNA3.1 | addgene partial sequence | sequence record 152985 | CMV-F 5'-CGCAAATGGGCGGTAGGCGTG-3'
CTATATAAGCAGAGCTCTCTGGCTAACTAGAGAACCCACTGCTTACTGGCTTATCGAAATTAATACGACT
CACTATAGGGAGACCCAAGCTGGCTAGCGCCACCATGGAGGGATTCGACGGTTCAGATTTTAGTCCTCCA
GCTGATTTAGTTGGCGTTGACGGTGCAGTCATGCGGAACGTCGTTGACGTCACGATAAATGGTGACGTCA
CTGCTCCGCCGAAAGCTGCGCCAAGAAAAAGTGAATCGGTAAAGAAAGTTCATTGGAATGATGTAGACCA
AGGACCGAGTGAAAAACCAGAGACAAGACAGGAGGAACGAATAGATATACCCGAGATTTCAGGTCTATGG
TGGGGCGAGAATGAACATGGAGTGGACGATGGGAGAATGGAGATACCTACTACTGGTGTAGGTCGCGTCC
AGTTTCGGATCCGAGCCGTGATTGATCATCTAGGGATGCGAGTGTTCCACCTGACCATCGTGATCCTGTG
CTGCCTGGACGGCCTGCTGGTGATCTGCGTGCTGCTGCTGGAGATCGAGGCCCTGAAGCTGAAGAGCAGC
AGCGAGCTGAGGCCTAAGCTGGTGAACGTGCAGTTCGCCATCGAGTGCTGCAGCCTGGCCATCGTGTTCC
TGTTCGTGGTGGAGATCCCTTTCAAGCTGTGGATCTTCGGCTGCAGGATGTTCTTCCACAACTGGCTGGA
GATCATCGACGCCCTGGTGTGCCTGGTGAGCTTCGCCGCCGACAGCTACAGCATCATCCACCACACCCTG
CACCACTACACCAACACCGACAGGCCTCAGAGCCACATGCAGACCAGCCAGAGCAACGCCACCAGGGGCC
TGACCGAGCACTTCCCTGTGGAGGAGAGCGCCGCCAGCAACACCATCGTGGACGCCGCCGCCCTGCTGAT
CCTGTTCAGGCTGTGGAGGGTGGTGAGGATCTTTTATTCCCACCAACAAATGAAGGCTTCAAGCAGAAGA
