>Addgene plasmid #79665 | Pado Red pcDNA3.1 | addgene partial sequence | sequence record 152988 | BGH-rev 5'-TAGAAGGCACAGTCGAGG-3'
CGGGCCCTCTAGACTCGAGTCATCATCTGTGCCCCAGTTTGCTAGGGAGGTCGCAGTATCTGGCCACAGC
CACCTCGTGCTGCTCGACGTAGGTCTCTTTGTCGGCCTCCTTGATTCTTTCCAGTCTTCTGTCCACATAG
TAGACGCCGGGCATCTTGAGGTTCTTAGCGGGTTTCTTGGATCTGTATGTGGTCTTCAAGTTGCAGATCA
GGTGGCCCCCGCCCACGAGCTTCAGGGCCATGTCGGCTCTGCCTTCCAGGCCGCCGTCAGCGGGGTACAG
GGTCTCGGTGGAGGCCTCCCAGCCGAGTGTTTTCTTCTGCATCACAGGGCCGTTGGATGGGAAGTTCACC
CCTCTGATCTTGACGTTGTAGATGAGGCAGCCGTCCTGGAGGCTGGTGTCCTGGGTAGCGGTCAGCACGC
CCCCGTCTTCGTATGTGGTGACTCTCTCCCATGTGAAGCCCTCGGGGAAGGACTGCTTAAAGAAGTCGGG
GATGCCCTGGGTGTGGTTGATGAAGGTTTTGCTGCCGTACATGAAGCTGGTAGCCAGGATGTCGAAGGCG
AAGGGGAGAGGGCCGCCCTCGACCGCCTTGATTCTCATGGTCTGGGTGCCCTCGTAGGGCTTGCCTTCGC
CCTCGGATGTGCACTTGAAGTGGTGGTTGTTCACGGTGCCCTCCATGTACAGCTTCATGTGCATGTTCTC
CTTAATCAGCTCGCTCACCATGCGATATCTTCTTTTGTTCTGTGATATTGTTCTTCTGCTTGAAGCCTTC
ATTTGTTGGTGGGAATAAAAGATCCTCACCACCCTCCACAGCCTGAACAGGATCAGCAGGGCGGCGGCGT
CCACGATGGTGTTGCTGGCGGCGCTCTCCTCCACAGGGAAGTGCTCGGTCAGGCCCCTGGTGGCGTTGCT
CTGGCTGGTCTGCATGTGGCTCTGAGGCCTGTCGGTGTTGGTGTAGTGGTGCAGGGTGTGGTGGATGATG
CTGTAGCTGTCGGCGGCGAAGCTCACCAGGCACACCAGGGCGTCGATG
